Addgene plasmid #76703: GALK1 gRNA (BRDN0001146506)
Purpose: 3rd generation lentiviral gRNA plasmid targeting human GALK1
Depositing lab: John Doench & David Root. Depositing organization: Broad Institute. Publication: Optimized sgRNA design to maximize activity and minimize off-target effects of CRISPR-Cas9. Doench JG, Fusi N, Sullender M, Hegde M, Vaimberg EW, Donovan KF, Smith I, Tothova Z, Wilen C, Orchard R, Virgin HW, Listgarten J, Root DE. Nat Biotechnol. 2016 Jan 18. doi: 10.1038/nbt.3437. PubMed 26780180.
Backbone
  Vector backbone: lentiGuide-Puro
  Backbone manufacturer: Zhang Lab (Addgene plasmid # 52963)
  Vector type: Mammalian Expression, Lentiviral, CRISPR
  Selectable markers: Puromycin
Growth in bacteria
  Bacterial resistance: Ampicillin, 100 μg/mL
  Growth temperature: 37°C
  Growth strain: DH5alpha
  Copy number: High Copy
Gene/Insert
  Gene/Insert name: GALK1 (alt names: GALK1; NM_000154.1)
  gRNA/shRNA sequence: GGGCCGCGTCAACCTCATCG
  Species: H. sapiens (human)
  Entrez Gene: GALK1 (a.k.a. GALK, GK1, HEL-S-19)
  Promoter: hU6
  Cloning method: Unknown
  Sequencing primers: 5′ U6-F; 3′ pS2-R
Terms and licenses: Academic/Nonprofit Terms; Industry Terms: Not Available to Industry
Depositor comments: The gRNA was designed to target the following Genbank reference sequence(s): NM_000154.1. Note that this plasmid does NOT contain Cas9. It should be used in conjunction with lentiCas9-Blast (Addgene #52962) or otherwise with cell lines already expressing Cas9. Browse the full kinome gRNA library at http://www.addgene.org/pooled-library/broadgpp-human-kinome/ or visit http://www.broadinstitute.org/rnai/public/ for detailed protocols and information.
How to cite: GALK1 gRNA (BRDN0001146506) was a gift from John Doench & David Root (Addgene plasmid # 76703 ; http://n2t.net/addgene:76703 ; RRID:Addgene_76703)
