[The description below was written by a language model from this plasmid's Addgene catalogue record and pLannotate feature annotations shown in this document.]
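Description:
GALK1 gRNA (BRDN0001146506) is a third-generation lentiviral guide RNA plasmid built on the lentiGuide-Puro backbone and designed to direct Streptococcus pyogenes Cas9 to the human GALK1 gene (galactokinase 1), with the guide designed against the NM_000154.1 reference transcript. It is propagated in E. coli as a high-copy plasmid through a ColE1/pUC-type origin and selected with ampicillin via the β-lactamase gene. The backbone also carries an f1 origin, an SV40 origin and poly(A) signal, and remnants of lac and T7/T3 cloning-vector elements.

The lentiviral transfer cassette begins with an RSV promoter fused to a truncated HIV-1 5′ LTR, which makes genomic RNA production Tat-independent. This is followed by the Ψ packaging signal, a partial gag sequence and the Rev response element for Rev-dependent nuclear export. Downstream, a human U6 RNA polymerase III promoter drives the GALK1-specific spacer joined to the S. pyogenes gRNA scaffold, followed by a cPPT/CTS element that aids nuclear import of the provirus. A separate EF-1α core promoter with its intron A expresses puromycin N-acetyltransferase for selection of transduced mammalian cells, and a WPRE enhances transcript expression. The cassette ends in a self-inactivating ΔU3 3′ LTR.

The plasmid does not encode Cas9, so it is meant to be used with a separate Cas9 vector such as lentiCas9-Blast or in cells that already express Cas9. It is an individual clone from a human kinome gRNA collection and is suited to knockout of GALK1 after lentiviral delivery and puromycin selection.
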