Features (pLannotate 1.2.2; 29 found; start..end, strand, type, name):
     14..80      +  CDS            small t antigen (fragment): SV40 (simian virus 40) small t antigen
    106..317     +  promoter       EF-1α core promoter: core promoter for human elongation factor EF-1α
    318..1256    +  intron         EF-1α intron A: intron upstream of the start codon of human EF-1α
   1278..1877    +  CDS            PuroR (fragment): puromycin N-acetyltransferase; pac from Streptomyces; confers resistance to puromycin
   1893..2481    +  misc_feature   WPRE: woodchuck hepatitis virus posttranscriptional regulatory element
   2532..2551    +  misc_feature   cPPT/CTS (fragment): central polypurine tract and central termination sequence of HIV-1
   2553..2786    +  LTR            3' LTR (ΔU3): self-inactivating 3' long terminal repeat (LTR) from HIV-1
   2864..2985    +  polyA_signal   SV40 poly(A) signal: SV40 polyadenylation signal
   3025..3160    +  rep_origin     SV40 ori: SV40 origin of replication
   3181..3199    -  promoter       T7 promoter: promoter for bacteriophage T7 RNA polymerase
   3207..3362    +  CDS            lacZα (fragment): LacZα fragment of β-galactosidase; lacZ fragment
   3367..3795    +  rep_origin     f1 ori (sequence partly withheld): f1 bacteriophage origin of replication; arrow indicates direction of (+) strand synthesis
   3848..3952    +  promoter       AmpR promoter: bla
   3953..4813    +  CDS            AmpR: β-lactamase; bla; confers resistance to ampicillin, carbenicillin, and related antibiotics
   4984..5572    +  rep_origin     ori: high-copy-number ColE1/pMB1/pBR322/pUC origin of replication
   5755..5847    +  CDS            lacI (fragment): lac repressor; lacI; The lac repressor binds to the lac operator to inhibit transcription in E. coli. This inhibition can be relieved by adding lactose or isopropyl-β-D-thiogalactopyranoside (IPTG).
   5860..5881    +  protein_bind   CAP binding site: CAP binding activates transcription in the presence of cAMP. E. coli catabolite activator protein
   5896..5926    +  promoter       lac promoter: promoter for the E. coli lac operon
   5934..5950    +  protein_bind   lac operator: The lac repressor binds to the lac operator to inhibit transcription in E. coli. This inhibition can be relieved by adding lactose or isopropyl-β-D-thiogalactopyranoside (IPTG). lac repressor encoded by lacI
   5995..6013    +  promoter       T3 promoter: promoter for bacteriophage T3 RNA polymerase
   6041..6267    +  promoter       RSV promoter: Rous sarcoma virus enhancer/promoter
   6268..6448    +  LTR            5' LTR (truncated): truncated 5' long terminal repeat (LTR) from HIV-1
   6495..6620    +  misc_feature   HIV-1 Ψ: packaging signal of human immunodeficiency virus type 1
   6604..6967    +  CDS            HIV-1 gag (fragment): gag protein from human immunodeficiency virus 1; gag
   7113..7346    +  misc_feature   RRE: The Rev response element (RRE) of HIV-1 allows for Rev-dependent mRNA export from the nucleus to the cytoplasm.
   7723..7749    +  CDS            Rev (fragment): human immunodeficiency virus 1 (HIV-1) Rev protein; rev; enhances nuclear export of unspliced and incompletely spliced viral mRNAs
   7753..7993    +  promoter       U6 promoter: RNA polymerase III promoter for human U6 snRNA
   8023..8098    +  misc_RNA       gRNA scaffold: guide RNA scaffold for the Streptococcus pyogenes CRISPR/Cas9 system
   8154..8271    +  misc_feature   cPPT/CTS: central polypurine tract and central termination sequence of HIV-1
>Addgene plasmid #76703 | GALK1 gRNA (BRDN0001146506) | addgene full sequence | sequence record 186340 | Addgene Assembled Sequence
CCCGGGTGCAAAGATGGATAAAGTTTTAAACAGAGAGGAATCTTTGCAGCTAATGGACCTTCTAGGTCTT
GAAAGGAGTGGGAATTGGCTCCGGTGCCCGTCAGTGGGCAGAGCGCACATCGCCCACAGTCCCCGAGAAG
TTGGGGGGAGGGGTCGGCAATTGATCCGGTGCCTAGAGAAGGTGGCGCGGGGTAAACTGGGAAAGTGATG
TCGTGTACTGGCTCCGCCTTTTTCCCGAGGGTGGGGGAGAACCGTATATAAGTGCAGTAGTCGCCGTGAA
CGTTCTTTTTCGCAACGGGTTTGCCGCCAGAACACAGGTAAGTGCCGTGTGTGGTTCCCGCGGGCCTGGC
CTCTTTACGGGTTATGGCCCTTGCGTGCCTTGAATTACTTCCACCTGGCTGCAGTACGTGATTCTTGATC
CCGAGCTTCGGGTTGGAAGTGGGTGGGAGAGTTCGAGGCCTTGCGCTTAAGGAGCCCCTTCGCCTCGTGC
TTGAGTTGAGGCCTGGCCTGGGCGCTGGGGCCGCCGCGTGCGAATCTGGTGGCACCTTCGCGCCTGTCTC
GCTGCTTTCGATAAGTCTCTAGCCATTTAAAATTTTTGATGACCTGCTGCGACGCTTTTTTTCTGGCAAG
ATAGTCTTGTAAATGCGGGCCAAGATCTGCACACTGGTATTTCGGTTTTTGGGGCCGCGGGCGGCGACGG
GGCCCGTGCGTCCCAGCGCACATGTTCGGCGAGGCGGGGCCTGCGAGCGCGGCCACCGAGAATCGGACGG
GGGTAGTCTCAAGCTGGCCGGCCTGCTCTGGTGCCTGGCCTCGCGCCGCCGTGTATCGCCCCGCCCTGGG
CGGCAAGGCTGGCCCGGTCGGCACCAGTTGCGTGAGCGGAAAGATGGCCGCTTCCCGGCCCTGCTGCAGG
GAGCTCAAAATGGAGGACGCGGCGCTCGGGAGAGCGGGCGGGTGAGTCACCCACACAAAGGAAAAGGGCC
TTTCCGTCCTCAGCCGTCGCTTCATGTGACTCCACGGAGTACCGGGCGCCGTCCAGGCACCTCGATTAGT
TCTCGAGCTTTTGGAGTACGTCGTCTTTAGGTTGGGGGGAGGGGTTTTATGCGATGGAGTTTCCCCACAC
TGAGTGGGTGGAGACTGAAGTTAGGCCAGCTTGGCACTTGATGTAATTCTCCTTGGAATTTGCCCTTTTT
GAGTTTGGATCTTGGTTCATTCTCAAGCCTCAGACAGTGGTTCAAAGTTTTTTTCTTCCATTTCAGGTGT
CGTGACGTACGGCCACCATGACCGAGTACAAGCCCACGGTGCGCCTCGCCACCCGCGACGACGTCCCCAG
GGCCGTACGCACCCTCGCCGCCGCGTTCGCCGACTACCCCGCCACGCGCCACACCGTCGATCCGGACCGC
CACATCGAGCGGGTCACCGAGCTGCAAGAACTCTTCCTCACGCGCGTCGGGCTCGACATCGGCAAGGTGT
GGGTCGCGGACGACGGCGCCGCCGTGGCGGTCTGGACCACGCCGGAGAGCGTCGAAGCGGGGGCGGTGTT
CGCCGAGATCGGCCCGCGCATGGCCGAGTTGAGCGGTTCCCGGCTGGCCGCGCAGCAACAGATGGAAGGC
CTCCTGGCGCCGCACCGGCCCAAGGAGCCCGCGTGGTTCCTGGCCACCGTCGGAGTCTCGCCCGACCACC
AGGGCAAGGGTCTGGGCAGCGCCGTCGTGCTCCCCGGAGTGGAGGCGGCCGAGCGCGCCGGGGTGCCCGC
CTTCCTGGAGACCTCCGCGCCCCGCAACCTCCCCTTCTACGAGCGGCTCGGCTTCACCGTCACCGCCGAC
GTCGAGGTGCCCGAAGGACCGCGCACCTGGTGCATGACCCGCAAGCCCGGTGCCTGAACGCGTTAAGTCG
ACAATCAACCTCTGGATTACAAAATTTGTGAAAGATTGACTGGTATTCTTAACTATGTTGCTCCTTTTAC
GCTATGTGGATACGCTGCTTTAATGCCTTTGTATCATGCTATTGCTTCCCGTATGGCTTTCATTTTCTCC
TCCTTGTATAAATCCTGGTTGCTGTCTCTTTATGAGGAGTTGTGGCCCGTTGTCAGGCAACGTGGCGTGG
TGTGCACTGTGTTTGCTGACGCAACCCCCACTGGTTGGGGCATTGCCACCACCTGTCAGCTCCTTTCCGG
GACTTTCGCTTTCCCCCTCCCTATTGCCACGGCGGAACTCATCGCCGCCTGCCTTGCCCGCTGCTGGACA
GGGGCTCGGCTGTTGGGCACTGACAATTCCGTGGTGTTGTCGGGGAAATCATCGTCCTTTCCTTGGCTGC
TCGCCTGTGTTGCCACCTGGATTCTGCGCGGGACGTCCTTCTGCTACGTCCCTTCGGCCCTCAATCCAGC
GGACCTTCCTTCCCGCGGCCTGCTGCCGGCTCTGCGGCCTCTTCCGCGTCTTCGCCTTCGCCCTCAGACG
AGTCGGATCTCCCTTTGGGCCGCCTCCCCGCGTCGACTTTAAGACCAATGACTTACAAGGCAGCTGTAGA
TCTTAGCCACTTTTTAAAAGAAAAGGGGGGACTGGAAGGGCTAATTCACTCCCAACGAAGACAAGATCTG
CTTTTTGCTTGTACTGGGTCTCTCTGGTTAGACCAGATCTGAGCCTGGGAGCTCTCTGGCTAACTAGGGA
ACCCACTGCTTAAGCCTCAATAAAGCTTGCCTTGAGTGCTTCAAGTAGTGTGTGCCCGTCTGTTGTGTGA
CTCTGGTAACTAGAGATCCCTCAGACCCTTTTAGTCAGTGTGGAAAATCTCTAGCAGTACGTATAGTAGT
TCATGTCATCTTATTATTCAGTATTTATAACTTGCAAAGAAATGAATATCAGAGAGTGAGAGGAACTTGT
TTATTGCAGCTTATAATGGTTACAAATAAAGCAATAGCATCACAAATTTCACAAATAAAGCATTTTTTTC
ACTGCATTCTAGTTGTGGTTTGTCCAAACTCATCAATGTATCTTATCATGTCTGGCTCTAGCTATCCCGC
CCCTAACTCCGCCCATCCCGCCCCTAACTCCGCCCAGTTCCGCCCATTCTCCGCCCCATGGCTGACTAAT
TTTTTTTATTTATGCAGAGGCCGAGGCCGCCTCGGCCTCTGAGCTATTCCAGAAGTAGTGAGGAGGCTTT
TTTGGAGGCCTAGGGACGTACCCAATTCGCCCTATAGTGAGTCGTATTACGCGCGCTCACTGGCCGTCGT
TTTACAACGTCGTGACTGGGAAAACCCTGGCGTTACCCAACTTAATCGCCTTGCAGCACATCCCCCTTTC
GCCAGCTGGCGTAATAGCGAAGAGGCCCGCACCGATCGCCCTTCCCAACAGTTGCGCAGCCTGAATGGCG
AATGGG
[124 nt withheld, positions 3367-3490]
C
[91 nt withheld, positions 3492-3582]
A
[49 nt withheld, positions 3584-3632]
CCTTTGACGTTGGAGTCCACGTTCTTT
[37 nt withheld, positions 3660-3696]
ACCCTATCTCGGTCTATTCTTTTGATTTATAAGGGATTTTGCCGATTTCGGCCTATTGGTTAAAAAATGA
GCTGATTTAACAAAAATTTAACGCGAATTTTAACAAAATATTAACGCTTACAATTTAGGTGGCACTTTTC
GGGGAAATGTGCGCGGAACCCCTATTTGTTTATTTTTCTAAATACATTCAAATATGTATCCGCTCATGAG
ACAATAACCCTGATAAATGCTTCAATAATATTGAAAAAGGAAGAGTATGAGTATTCAACATTTCCGTGTC
GCCCTTATTCCCTTTTTTGCGGCATTTTGCCTTCCTGTTTTTGCTCACCCAGAAACGCTGGTGAAAGTAA
AAGATGCTGAAGATCAGTTGGGTGCACGAGTGGGTTACATCGAACTGGATCTCAACAGCGGTAAGATCCT
TGAGAGTTTTCGCCCCGAAGAACGTTTTCCAATGATGAGCACTTTTAAAGTTCTGCTATGTGGCGCGGTA
TTATCCCGTATTGACGCCGGGCAAGAGCAACTCGGTCGCCGCATACACTATTCTCAGAATGACTTGGTTG
AGTACTCACCAGTCACAGAAAAGCATCTTACGGATGGCATGACAGTAAGAGAATTATGCAGTGCTGCCAT
AACCATGAGTGATAACACTGCGGCCAACTTACTTCTGACAACGATCGGAGGACCGAAGGAGCTAACCGCT
TTTTTGCACAACATGGGGGATCATGTAACTCGCCTTGATCGTTGGGAACCGGAGCTGAATGAAGCCATAC
CAAACGACGAGCGTGACACCACGATGCCTGTAGCAATGGCAACAACGTTGCGCAAACTATTAACTGGCGA
ACTACTTACTCTAGCTTCCCGGCAACAATTAATAGACTGGATGGAGGCGGATAAAGTTGCAGGACCACTT
CTGCGCTCGGCCCTTCCGGCTGGCTGGTTTATTGCTGATAAATCTGGAGCCGGTGAGCGTGGGTCTCGCG
GTATCATTGCAGCACTGGGGCCAGATGGTAAGCCCTCCCGTATCGTAGTTATCTACACGACGGGGAGTCA
GGCAACTATGGATGAACGAAATAGACAGATCGCTGAGATAGGTGCCTCACTGATTAAGCATTGGTAACTG
TCAGACCAAGTTTACTCATATATACTTTAGATTGATTTAAAACTTCATTTTTAATTTAAAAGGATCTAGG
TGAAGATCCTTTTTGATAATCTCATGACCAAAATCCCTTAACGTGAGTTTTCGTTCCACTGAGCGTCAGA
CCCCGTAGAAAAGATCAAAGGATCTTCTTGAGATCCTTTTTTTCTGCGCGTAATCTGCTGCTTGCAAACA
AAAAAACCACCGCTACCAGCGGTGGTTTGTTTGCCGGATCAAGAGCTACCAACTCTTTTTCCGAAGGTAA
CTGGCTTCAGCAGAGCGCAGATACCAAATACTGTTCTTCTAGTGTAGCCGTAGTTAGGCCACCACTTCAA
GAACTCTGTAGCACCGCCTACATACCTCGCTCTGCTAATCCTGTTACCAGTGGCTGCTGCCAGTGGCGAT
AAGTCGTGTCTTACCGGGTTGGACTCAAGACGATAGTTACCGGATAAGGCGCAGCGGTCGGGCTGAACGG
GGGGTTCGTGCACACAGCCCAGCTTGGAGCGAACGACCTACACCGAACTGAGATACCTACAGCGTGAGCT
ATGAGAAAGCGCCACGCTTCCCGAAGGGAGAAAGGCGGACAGGTATCCGGTAAGCGGCAGGGTCGGAACA
GGAGAGCGCACGAGGGAGCTTCCAGGGGGAAACGCCTGGTATCTTTATAGTCCTGTCGGGTTTCGCCACC
TCTGACTTGAGCGTCGATTTTTGTGATGCTCGTCAGGGGGGCGGAGCCTATGGAAAAACGCCAGCAACGC
GGCCTTTTTACGGTTCCTGGCCTTTTGCTGGCCTTTTGCTCACATGTTCTTTCCTGCGTTATCCCCTGAT
TCTGTGGATAACCGTATTACCGCCTTTGAGTGAGCTGATACCGCTCGCCGCAGCCGAACGACCGAGCGCA
GCGAGTCAGTGAGCGAGGAAGCGGAAGAGCGCCCAATACGCAAACCGCCTCTCCCCGCGCGTTGGCCGAT
TCATTAATGCAGCTGGCACGACAGGTTTCCCGACTGGAAAGCGGGCAGTGAGCGCAACGCAATTAATGTG
AGTTAGCTCACTCATTAGGCACCCCAGGCTTTACACTTTATGCTTCCGGCTCGTATGTTGTGTGGAATTG
TGAGCGGATAACAATTTCACACAGGAAACAGCTATGACCATGATTACGCCAAGCGCGCAATTAACCCTCA
CTAAAGGGAACAAAAGCTGGAGCTGCAAGCTTAATGTAGTCTTATGCAATACTCTTGTAGTCTTGCAACA
TGGTAACGATGAGTTAGCAACATGCCTTACAAGGAGAGAAAAAGCACCGTGCATGCCGATTGGTGGAAGT
AAGGTGGTACGATCGTGCCTTATTAGGAAGGCAACAGACGGGTCTGACATGGATTGGACGAACCACTGAA
TTGCCGCATTGCAGAGATATTGTATTTAAGTGCCTAGCTCGATACATAAACGGGTCTCTCTGGTTAGACC
AGATCTGAGCCTGGGAGCTCTCTGGCTAACTAGGGAACCCACTGCTTAAGCCTCAATAAAGCTTGCCTTG
AGTGCTTCAAGTAGTGTGTGCCCGTCTGTTGTGTGACTCTGGTAACTAGAGATCCCTCAGACCCTTTTAG
TCAGTGTGGAAAATCTCTAGCAGTGGCGCCCGAACAGGGACTTGAAAGCGAAAGGGAAACCAGAGGAGCT
CTCTCGACGCAGGACTCGGCTTGCTGAAGCGCGCACGGCAAGAGGCGAGGGGCGGCGACTGGTGAGTACG
CCAAAAATTTTGACTAGCGGAGGCTAGAAGGAGAGAGATGGGTGCGAGAGCGTCAGTATTAAGCGGGGGA
GAATTAGATCGCGATGGGAAAAAATTCGGTTAAGGCCAGGGGGAAAGAAAAAATATAAATTAAAACATAT
AGTATGGGCAAGCAGGGAGCTAGAACGATTCGCAGTTAATCCTGGCCTGTTAGAAACATCAGAAGGCTGT
AGACAAATACTGGGACAGCTACAACCATCCCTTCAGACAGGATCAGAAGAACTTAGATCATTATATAATA
CAGTAGCAACCCTCTATTGTGTGCATCAAAGGATAGAGATAAAAGACACCAAGGAAGCTTTAGACAAGAT
AGAGGAAGAGCAAAACAAAAGTAAGACCACCGCACAGCAAGCGGCCGCTGATCTTCAGACCTGGAGGAGG
AGATATGAGGGACAATTGGAGAAGTGAATTATATAAATATAAAGTAGTAAAAATTGAACCATTAGGAGTA
GCACCCACCAAGGCAAAGAGAAGAGTGGTGCAGAGAGAAAAAAGAGCAGTGGGAATAGGAGCTTTGTTCC
TTGGGTTCTTGGGAGCAGCAGGAAGCACTATGGGCGCAGCGTCAATGACGCTGACGGTACAGGCCAGACA
ATTATTGTCTGGTATAGTGCAGCAGCAGAACAATTTGCTGAGGGCTATTGAGGCGCAACAGCATCTGTTG
CAACTCACAGTCTGGGGCATCAAGCAGCTCCAGGCAAGAATCCTGGCTGTGGAAAGATACCTAAAGGATC
AACAGCTCCTGGGGATTTGGGGTTGCTCTGGAAAACTCATTTGCACCACTGCTGTGCCTTGGAATGCTAG
TTGGAGTAATAAATCTCTGGAACAGATTTGGAATCACACGACCTGGATGGAGTGGGACAGAGAAATTAAC
AATTACACAAGCTTAATACACTCCTTAATTGAAGAATCGCAAAACCAGCAAGAAAAGAATGAACAAGAAT
TATTGGAATTAGATAAATGGGCAAGTTTGTGGAATTGGTTTAACATAACAAATTGGCTGTGGTATATAAA
ATTATTCATAATGATAGTAGGAGGCTTGGTAGGTTTAAGAATAGTTTTTGCTGTACTTTCTATAGTGAAT
AGAGTTAGGCAGGGATATTCACCATTATCGTTTCAGACCCACCTCCCAACCCCGAGGGGACCCAGAGAGG
GCCTATTTCCCATGATTCCTTCATATTTGCATATACGATACAAGGCTGTTAGAGAGATAATTAGAATTAA
TTTGACTGTAAACACAAAGATATTAGTACAAAATACGTGACGTAGAAAGTAATAATTTCTTGGGTAGTTT
GCAGTTTTAAAATTATGTTTTAAAATGGACTATCATATGCTTACCGTAACTTGAAAGTATTTCGATTTCT
TGGCTTTATATATCTTGTGGAAAGGACGAAACACCGGGGCCGCGTCAACCTCATCGGTTTTAGAGCTAGA
AATAGCAAGTTAAAATAAGGCTAGTCCGTTATCAACTTGAAAAAGTGGCACCGAGTCGGTGCTTTTTTAA
GCTTGGCGTAACTAGATCTTGAGACAAATGGCAGTATTCATCCACAATTTTAAAAGAAAAGGGGGGATTG
GGGGGTACAGTGCAGGGGAAAGAATAGTAGACATAATAGCAACAGACATACAAACTAAAGAATTACAAAA
ACAAATTACAAAAATTCAAAATTTTCGGGTTTATTACAGGGACAGCAGAGATCCACTTTGGCGCCGGCTC
GAGGGGG
