>Addgene plasmid #76703 | GALK1 gRNA (BRDN0001146506) | depositor partial sequence | sequence record 144163 | Target Sequence
GGGCCGCGTCAACCTCATCG
