>Addgene plasmid #76703 | GALK1 gRNA (BRDN0001146506) | addgene partial sequence | sequence record 186339 | hU6-F
AAGTAATAATTTCTTGGGTAGTTTGCAGTTTTAAAATTATGTTTTAAAATGGACTATCATATGCTTACCG
TAACTTGAAAGTATTTCGATTTCTTGGCTTTATATATCTTGTGGAAAGGACGAAACACCGGGGCCGCGTC
AACCTCATCGGTTTTAGAGCTAGAAATAGCAAGTTAAAATAAGGCTAGTCCGTTATCAACTTGAAAAAGT
GGCACCGAGTCGGTGCTTTTTTAAGCTTGGCGTAACTAGATCTTGAGACAAATGGCAGTATTCATCCACA
ATTTTAAAAGAAAAGGGGGGATTGGGGGGTACAGTGCAGGGGAAAGAATAGTAGACATAATAGCAACAGA
CATACAAACTAAAGAATTACAAAAACAAATTACAAAAATTCAAAATTTTCGGGTTTATTACAGGGACAGC
AGAGATCCACTTTGGCGCCGGCTCGAGGGGGCCCGGGTGCAAAGATGGATAAAGTTTTAAACAGAGAGGA
ATCTTTGCAGCTAATGGACCTTCTAGGTCTTGAAAGGAGTGGGAATTGGCTCCGGTGCCCGTCAGTGGGC
AGAGCGCACA
